Addgene plasmid #100933: pCEP4-Q842gp160-QES.04
Purpose: Mammalian expression plasmid for Env from the Q842.d12 HIV-1 isolate; QES mutant with enhanced binding to antibody PG16
Depositing lab: Erik Procko. Depositing organization: University of Illinois at Urbana-Champaign. Publication: Conformational engineering of HIV-1 Env based on mutational tolerance in the CD4 and PG16 bound states. Heredia JD, Park J, Choi H, Gill KS, Procko E. J Virol. 2019 Mar 20. pii: JVI.00219-19. doi: 10.1128/JVI.00219-19. PubMed 30894475.
Backbone
  Vector backbone: pCEP4
  Backbone manufacturer: Invitrogen
  Backbone size w/o insert (bp): 10393
  Total vector size (bp): 12946
  Vector type: Mammalian Expression
  Selectable markers: Hygromycin
Growth in bacteria
  Bacterial resistance: Ampicillin, 100 μg/mL
  Growth temperature: 37°C
  Growth strain: DH5alpha
  Copy number: High Copy
Gene/Insert
  Gene/Insert name: HIV-1 (Q842.d12) Env (alt names: gp160; Env)
  Species: Human immunodeficiency virus 1
  Insert size (bp): 2553
  Mutation: Codon-optimized synthetic gene; mutations P124D;F223Y;R557Q;I595M
  GenBank ID: AAM66242.1
  Promoter: CMV
  Tag / fusion protein: CD5 leader sequence (N terminal on insert)
  Cloning method: Restriction Enzyme; 5′ cloning site NheI (not destroyed); 3′ cloning site XhoI (not destroyed)
  Sequencing primers: 5′ CMV_fwd; 3′ EBV_rev
Terms and licenses: Academic/Nonprofit Terms; Industry Terms: Not Available to Industry
How to cite: pCEP4-Q842gp160-QES.04 was a gift from Erik Procko (Addgene plasmid # 100933 ; http://n2t.net/addgene:100933 ; RRID:Addgene_100933)
