[The description below was written by a language model from this plasmid's Addgene catalogue record and pLannotate feature annotations shown in this document.]
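Description:
pCEP4-Q842gp160-QES.04 is a mammalian expression plasmid built on the Invitrogen pCEP4 episomal backbone. It carries a codon-optimized synthetic gene for the full-length HIV-1 envelope glycoprotein (gp160) of the Q842.d12 isolate. In E. coli it is maintained as a high-copy plasmid through a ColE1/pUC-type origin and selected with ampicillin via the β-lactamase gene. In mammalian cells, the Epstein-Barr virus oriP origin and the EBNA1 coding sequence allow the plasmid to replicate and persist extrachromosomally. A hygromycin phosphotransferase cassette, driven by a herpes simplex virus thymidine kinase promoter and ended by the TK polyadenylation signal, provides selection for cells that retain it. Several short annotated fragments of herpesvirus genes, SV40 large T antigen, rop and the tet promoter appear to be backbone remnants flanking these elements rather than functional parts.

The Env open reading frame was cloned between NheI and XhoI sites downstream of the human cytomegalovirus immediate early enhancer and promoter, and is followed by an SV40 polyadenylation signal. A CD5 leader sequence is fused at the N-terminus of the insert and serves as a secretory signal peptide directing Env into the secretory pathway. This "QES" variant carries four substitutions, P124D, F223Y, R557Q and I595M, and is described as having enhanced binding to the antibody PG16. The plasmid comes from work on conformational engineering of Env based on its mutational tolerance in the CD4- and PG16-bound states. It is suited to expressing the engineered Env in mammalian cells for studies of antibody and receptor binding. The catalogue lists a total size of 12,946 bp, whereas the annotated sequencing record is 12,362 nt, a discrepancy the record does not explain.
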