Features (pLannotate 1.2.2; 20 found; start..end, strand, type, name):
      2..193     -  CDS            UL24 (fragment): UL24_EHV4 - Experimental evidence at transcript level: Swiss-Prot protein existence level 2. May participate in nuclear egress of viral particles. Plays a role in the dispersal of several host nucleolar proteins including NCL/nucleolin and NPM1. Since deletion of host NCL/nucleolin negatively impact on nuclear egress, UL24 supposedly acts on this process through its effect on host nucleoli (By similarity). From Equine herpesvirus 4 (strain 1942) (EHV-4) (Equine rhinopneumonitis virus).
    167..229     +  promoter       Mini-TK promoter: minimal herpes simplex virus (HSV) thymidine kinase promoter
    272..1309    +  CDS            HygR: hygromycin B phosphotransferase confers resistance to hygromycin
   1351..1399    +  polyA_signal   HSV TK poly(A) signal: herpes simplex virus thymidine kinase polyadenylation signal (Cole and Stacy, 1985)
   1599..1823    +  CDS            gH (fragment): GH_HHV11 - Experimental evidence at protein level: Swiss-Prot protein existence level 1. The heterodimer glycoprotein H-glycoprotein L is required for the fusion of viral and plasma membranes leading to virus entry into the host cell. Following initial binding to host receptor, membrane fusion is mediated by the fusion machinery composed of gB and the heterodimer gH/gL. May also be involved in the fusion between the virion envelope and the outer nuclear membrane during virion morphogenesis. From Human herpesvirus 1 (strain 17) (HHV-1) (Human herpes simplex virus 1).
   1854..1879    -  CDS            bla(M) (fragment): β-lactamase lacking the signal sequence; bla(M); allows cytosolic expression of β-lactamase
   2053..2432    +  enhancer       CMV enhancer: human cytomegalovirus immediate early enhancer
   2434..2633    +  promoter       CMV promoter: human cytomegalovirus (CMV) immediate early promoter
   2730..5231    +  CDS            env: ENV_HV1Y2 - Experimental evidence at protein level: Swiss-Prot protein existence level 1. [Transmembrane protein gp41]: Acts as a class I viral fusion protein. Under the current model, the protein has at least 3 conformational states: pre-fusion native state, pre-hairpin intermediate state, and post-fusion hairpin state. During fusion of viral and target intracellular membranes, the coiled coil regions (heptad repeats) assume a trimer-of-hairpins structure, positioning the fusion peptide in close proximity to the C-terminal region of the ectodomain. The formation of this structure appears to d
   5257..5391    -  polyA_signal   SV40 poly(A) signal: SV40 polyadenylation signal
   5414..5497    -  CDS            large T antigen (fragment): large T antigen from SV40 (simian virus 40)
   5500..5540    +  CDS            rop (fragment): Rop protein, which maintains plasmids at low copy number; rop
   6057..7846    -  rep_origin     oriP: Epstein-Barr virus oriP replication origin (Yates et al., 2000)
   7847..8065    -  CDS            gL (fragment): GL_EBVB9 - Experimental evidence at protein level: Swiss-Prot protein existence level 1. The heterodimer glycoprotein H-glycoprotein L is required for the fusion of viral and plasma membranes leading to virus entry into the host cell. Acts as a functional inhibitor of gH and maintains gH in an inhibited form. Upon binding to host integrins, gL dissociates from gH leading to activation of the viral fusion glycoproteins gB and gH. Fusion of EBV with B-lymphocytes requires the additional receptor- binding protein gp42, which forms a complex with gH/gL. The heterodimer gH/gL targets also host EPHA
   8148..10073   -  CDS            EBNA1: Epstein-Barr nuclear antigen 1, also known as EBNA-1 crucial for latent viral infection, and for episomal amplification of vectors containing the oriP origin (Okita et al., 2013)
  10111..10455   -  CDS            BRRF2_EBVB9 (fragment): Protein inferred from homology: Swiss-Prot protein existence level 3. From Epstein-Barr virus (strain B95-8) (HHV-4) (Human herpesvirus 4).
  10458..10481   -  promoter       tet promoter (fragment): E. coli promoter for tetracycline efflux protein gene
  10594..10698   +  promoter       AmpR promoter: bla
  10699..11559   +  CDS            AmpR: β-lactamase; bla; confers resistance to ampicillin, carbenicillin, and related antibiotics
  11730..12318   +  rep_origin     ori: high-copy-number ColE1/pMB1/pBR322/pUC origin of replication
>Addgene plasmid #100933 | pCEP4-Q842gp160-QES.04 | addgene full sequence | sequence record 197641 | Addgene NGS Result
CCTGCTTCATCCCCGTGGCCCGTTGCTCGCGTTTGCTGGCGGTGTCCCCGGAAGAAATATATTTGCATGT
CTTTAGTTCTATGATGACACAAACCCCGCCCAGCGTCTTGTCATTGGCGAATTCGAACACGCAGATGCAG
TCGGGGCGGCGCGGTCCGAGGTCCACTTCGCATATTAAGGTGACGCGTGTGGCCTCGAACACCGAGCGAC
CCTGCAGCGACCCGCTTAACAGCGTCAACAGCGTGCCGCAGATCCCGGGGGGCAATGAGATATGAAAAAG
CCTGAACTCACCGCGACGTCTGTCGAGAAGTTTCTGATCGAAAAGTTCGACAGCGTCTCCGACCTGATGC
AGCTCTCGGAGGGCGAAGAATCTCGTGCTTTCAGCTTCGATGTAGGAGGGCGTGGATATGTCCTGCGGGT
AAATAGCTGCGCCGATGGTTTCTACAAAGATCGTTATGTTTATCGGCACTTTGCATCGGCCGCGCTCCCG
ATTCCGGAAGTGCTTGACATTGGGGAATTCAGCGAGAGCCTGACCTATTGCATCTCCCGCCGTGCACAGG
GTGTCACGTTGCAAGACCTGCCTGAAACCGAACTGCCCGCTGTTCTGCAGCCGGTCGCGGAGGCCATGGA
TGCGATCGCTGCGGCCGATCTTAGCCAGACGAGCGGGTTCGGCCCATTCGGACCGCAAGGAATCGGTCAA
TACACTACATGGCGTGATTTCATATGCGCGATTGCTGATCCCCATGTGTATCACTGGCAAACTGTGATGG
ACGACACCGTCAGTGCGTCCGTCGCGCAGGCTCTCGATGAGCTGATGCTTTGGGCCGAGGACTGCCCCGA
AGTCCGGCACCTCGTGCACGCGGATTTCGGCTCCAACAATGTCCTGACGGACAATGGCCGCATAACAGCG
GTCATTGACTGGAGCGAGGCGATGTTCGGGGATTCCCAATACGAGGTCGCCAACATCTTCTTCTGGAGGC
CGTGGTTGGCTTGTATGGAGCAGCAGACGCGCTACTTCGAGCGGAGGCATCCGGAGCTTGCAGGATCGCC
GCGGCTCCGGGCGTATATGCTCCGCATTGGTCTTGACCAACTCTATCAGAGCTTGGTTGACGGCAATTTC
GATGATGCAGCTTGGGCGCAGGGTCGATGCGACGCAATCGTCCGATCCGGAGCCGGGACTGTCGGGCGTA
CACAAATCGCCCGCAGAAGCGCGGCCGTCTGGACCGATGGCTGTGTAGAAGTACTCGCCGATAGTGGAAA
CCGACGCCCCAGCACTCGTCCGGATCGGGAGATGGGGGAGGCTAACTGAAACACGGAAGGAGACAATACC
GGAAGGAACCCGCGCTATGACGGCAATAAAAAGACAGAATAAAACGCACGGGTGTTGGGTCGTTTGTTCA
TAAACGCGGGGTTCGGTCCCAGGGCTGGCACTCTGTCGATACCCCACCGAGACCCCATTGGGGCCAATAC
GCCCGCGTTTCTTCCTTTTCCCCACCCCACCCCCCAAGTTCGGGTGAAGGCCCAGGGCTCGCAGCCAACG
TCGGGGCGGCAGGCCCTGCCATAGCCACTGGCCCCGTGGGTTAGGGACGGGGTCCCCCATGGGGAATGGT
TTATGGTTCGTGGGGGTTATTATTTTGGGCGTTGCGTGGGGTCAGGTCCACGACTGGACTGAGCAGACAG
ACCCATGGTTTTTGGATGGCCTGGGCATGGACCGCATGTACTGGCGCGACACGAACACCGGGCGTCTGTG
GCTGCCAAACACCCCCGACCCCCAAAAACCACCGCGCGGATTTCTGGCGTGCCAAGCTAGTCGACCAATT
CTCATGTTTGACAGCTTATCATCGCAGATCCGGGCAACGTTGTTGCCATTGCTGCAGGCGCAGAACTGGT
AGGTATGGAAGATCTATACATTGAATCAATATTGGCAATTAGCCATATTAGTCATTGGTTATATAGCATA
AATCAATATTGGCTATTGGCCATTGCATACGTTGTATCTATATCATAATATGTACATTTATATTGGCTCA
TGTCCAATATGACCGCCATGTTGACATTGATTATTGACTAGTTATTAATAGTAATCAATTACGGGGTCAT
TAGTTCATAGCCCATATATGGAGTTCCGCGTTACATAACTTACGGTAAATGGCCCGCCTGGCTGACCGCC
CAACGACCCCCGCCCATTGACGTCAATAATGACGTATGTTCCCATAGTAACGCCAATAGGGACTTTCCAT
TGACGTCAATGGGTGGAGTATTTACGGTAAACTGCCCACTTGGCAGTACATCAAGTGTATCATATGCCAA
GTCCGCCCCCTATTGACGTCAATGACGGTAAATGGCCCGCCTGGCATTATGCCCAGTACATGACCTTACG
GGACTTTCCTACTTGGCAGTACATCTACGTATTAGTCATCGCTATTACCATGGTGATGCGGTTTTGGCAG
TACACCAATGGGCGTGGATAGCGGTTTGACTCACGGGGATTTCCAAGTCTCCACCCCATTGACGTCAATG
GGAGTTTGTTTTGGCACCAAAATCAACGGGACTTTCCAAAATGTCGTAATAACCCCGCCCCGTTGACGCA
AATGGGCGGTAGGCGTGTACGGTGGGAGGTCTATATAAGCAGAGCTCGTTTAGTGAACCGTCAGATCTCT
AGAAGCTGGGTACCAGCTGCTAGCGCCACCATGCCAATGGGATCACTGCAGCCCTTGGCAACGCTGTACT
TGCTTGGTATGCTTGTGGCATCTGTTCTTGCTGTCGATAATTTGTGGGTCACAGTGTACTACGGAGTACC
TGTATGGAAAGAGGCGGAAACTACTCTTTTTTGCGCGTCAGACGCAAAGGCATATGAGACTGAAAAGCAT
AATGTATGGGCTACCCATGCGTGCGTGCCCACAGACCCCAACCCCCAAGAAATCCATCTGGAGAACGTTA
CTGAAGAATTTAATATGTGGAAGAATAATATGGTGGAACAGATGCATACGGACATTATCAGTCTGTGGGA
TCAGTCTCTGAAACCATGTGTTAAACTCACCGATCTCTGCGTAACCTTGGACTGTAATAACGTGACGAAT
AATGGAACTAGTGACATGAGGGAAGAGATAAAGAATTGCTCCTTCAATATGACAACAGAATTGCGAGACA
AGCGACAAAAAGTATATTCTCTGTTCTACAAATTGGACATAGTGCAGATAAATGAGGATCAAGGTAACAG
CTCCAATAACAAGTATCGCCTGATAACTTGCAACACGTCTGCGATTACCCAAGCATGTCCTAAGGTTACA
TTTGAACCCATTCCGATTCATTATTGCGCACCTGCAGGCTATGCTATCCTGAAGTGCAAAGATGAAGAGT
TTAACGGGATCGGCCCGTGCAAAAACGTATCCACTGTCCAATGCACCCACGGTATTAAGCCTGTTGTGTC
CACACAGCTCCTTCTCAATGGGTCTCTGGCAGAGAAGGAGGTCAAAATAAGATGTGAAAATATAACGAAC
AACGCAAAAACTATCATTGTCCAACTGGTGAACCCAGTTAAAATCAATTGCACCCGACCTAATAATAATA
CGAGAAAGAGTATCCACATCGGCCCAGGGCAGGCCTTCTACGCTACAGGCGATATAATCGGAGACATAAG
ACAGGCGCACTGCAATGTAAATCGTACGGAATGGAATAATACTCTCCACCAGGTAGTTGAGCAGTTGCGA
AAGCATTTTAATAAAACGATTAACTTTGCTAACTCAACCGGAGGGGACTTGGAAATAACAACACACTCAT
TCAATTGCGGGGGCGAATTTTTTTATTGTAACACGACTAACCTGTTTAATAGCACTTGGAACCATACGGC
TAGTATGAACTCAACCGAATCCAATGACACAATCATCCTGCCCTGTCGAATAAAACAAATCATCAATATG
TGGCAAAGAGTGGGCCAAGCAATGTATGCACCCCCAATAAGAGGTGTCATAAGGTGTGAATCCAATATAA
CTGGGTTGATTCTTACTAGGGATGGAGGAAACACGAACAGCACCCGAGAAACTTTCCGCCCAGGCGGGGG
TGATATGAGGGATAATTGGCGATCAGAACTTTACAAGTATAAGGTAGTTAAGATAGAACCCCTCGGCGTT
GCTCCCACAAAAGCCAAGAGAAGGGTTGTAGAACGCGAAAAGCGGGCCGTAGGGATTGGCGCTGTATTCA
TCGGATTTCTCGGAGCAGCTGGATCTACTATGGGTGCAGCTTCAATAACATTGACAGTTCAAGCCCGGCA
ACTCCTTTCAGGTATTGTACAGCAGCAAAGTAACCTCCTGCAAGCGATTGAGGCTCAGCAGCATCTCCTG
AAGCTTACGGTGTGGGGTATCAAACAGCTTCAAGCGCGGGTACTCGCGGTTGAGCGATACCTTAAGGACC
AACAATTGCTTGGAATGTGGGGCTGCAGCGGTAAACTTATATGTACAACATCTGTGCCGTGGAACAGTTC
CTGGAGTAACAAATCACAAAATGAGATTTGGGACAATATGACCTGGTTGCAGTGGGATAAAGAAATATCA
AACTATACCCAGATCATTTACGATCTCTTGGAGGAGTCTCAAAACCAGCAGGAGAAAAACGAACAGGACC
TCCTCGCATTGGATAAATGGGCCAATTTGTGGAACTGGTTTGACATATCTAACTGGCTTTGGTATATAAA
GATATTCATCATGATTGTAGGGGGTCTTATTGGTCTGAGGATAGTTTTCGCAGTCTTGTCAGTCATTAAC
CGAGTGCGGCAGGGTTATTCTCCCTTGTCATTTCAAACTCACACTCCTAATCCGAGGGGACTGGATAGGC
CTGAGCGAATAGAGGAAGAGGGCGGTGAGCAAGACAAGAACCGGTCAATCAGGCTCGTGTCTGGTTTCCT
GGCACTGGCGTGGGATGATCTGAGGAGTCTTTGTCTTTTCTCATACCATCGGTTGCGCGACTTCATACTC
ATCGTCGCCAGGACCGTAGAACTTTTGGGACATTCCTCCTTGAAGGGACTTCGGCTCGGATGGGAGGGAT
TGAAGTACTTGGGGAATCTGCTGAGTTATTGGGGGCGGGAATTGCGAATCTCCGCCACAAATCTCTTGGA
TACGATTGCTATAGTAATAGCTGGATGGACGGATAGAGTAATCGAAATAGGGCAGCGCCTCTGTCGAGCA
TTTCTCAATATCCCCAGAAGAATAAGGCAAGGATTTGAGCGCGCTCTGCTCTAGTAACTCGAGGCCGGCA
AGGCCGGATCCAGACATGATAAGATACATTGATGAGTTTGGACAAACCACAACTAGAATGCAGTGAAAAA
AATGCTTTATTTGTGAAATTTGTGATGCTATTGCTTTATTTGTAACCATTATAAGCTGCAATAAACAAGT
TAACAACAACAATTGCATTCATTTTATGTTTCAGGTTCAGGGGGAGGTGTGGGAGGTTTTTTAAAGCAAG
TAAAACCTCTACAAATGTGGTATGGCTGATTATGATCCGGCTGCCTCGCGCGTTTCGGTGATGACGGTGA
AAACCTCTGACACATGCAGCTCCCGGAGACGGTCACAGCTTGTCTGTAAGCGGATGCCGGGAGCAGACAA
GCCCGTCAGGGCGCGTCAGCGGGTGTTGGCGGGTGTCGGGGCGCAGCCATGAGGTCGACTCTAGACGGGG
CAGTGCATGTAATCCCTTCAGTTGGTTGGTACAACTTGCCAACTGGGCCCTGTTCCACATGTGACACGGG
GGGGGACCAAACACAAAGGGGTTCTCTGACTGTAGTTGACATCCTTATAAATGGATGTGCACATTTGCCA
ACACTGAGTGGCTTTCATCCTGGAGCAGACTTTGCAGTCTGTGGACTGCAACACAACATTGCCTTTATGT
GTAACTCTTGGCTGAAGCTCTTACACCAATGCTGGGGGACATGTACCTCCCAGGGGCCCAGGAAGACTAC
GGGAGGCTACACCAACGTCAATCAGAGGGGCCTGTGTAGCTACCGATAAGCGGACCCTCAAGAGGGCATT
AGCAATAGTGTTTATAAGGCCCCCTTGTTAACCCTAAACGGGTAGCATATGCTTCCCGGGTAGTAGTATA
TACTATCCAGACTAACCCTAATTCAATAGCATATGTTACCCAACGGGAAGCATATGCTATCGAATTAGGG
TTAGTAAAAGGGTCCTAAGGAACAGCGATATCTCCCACCCCATGAGCTGTCACGGTTTTATTTACATGGG
GTCAGGATTCCACGAGGGTAGTGAACCATTTTAGTCACAAGGGCAGTGGCTGAAGATCAAGGAGCGGGCA
GTGAACTCTCCTGAATCTTCGCCTGCTTCTTCATTCTCCTTCGTTTAGCTAATAGAATAACTGCTGAGTT
GTGAACAGTAAGGTGTATGTGAGGTGCTCGAAAACAAGGTTTCAGGTGACGCCCCCAGAATAAAATTTGG
ACGGGGGGTTCAGTGGTGGCATTGTGCTATGACACCAATATAACCCTCACAAACCCCTTGGGCAATAAAT
ACTAGTGTAGGAATGAAACATTCTGAATATCTTTAACAATAGAAATCCATGGGGTGGGGACAAGCCGTAA
AGACTGGATGTCCATCTCACACGAATTTATGGCTATGGGCAACACATAATCCTAGTGCAATATGATACTG
GGGTTATTAAGATGTGTCCCAGGCAGGGACCAAGACAGGTGAACCATGTTGTTACACTCTATTTGTAACA
AGGGGAAAGAGAGTGGACGCCGACAGCAGCGGACTCCACTGGTTGTCTCTAACACCCCCGAAAATTAAAC
GGGGCTCCACGCCAATGGGGCCCATAAACAAAGACAAGTGGCCACTCTTTTTTTTGAAATTGTGGAGTGG
GGGCACGCGTCAGCCCCCACACGCCGCCCTGCGGTTTTGGACTGTAAAATAAGGGTGTAATAACTTGGCT
GATTGTAACCCCGCTAACCACTGCGGTCAAACCACTTGCCCACAAAACCACTAATGGCACCCCGGGGAAT
ACCTGCATAAGTAGGTGGGCGGGCCAAGATAGGGGCGCGATTGCTGCGATCTGGAGGACAAATTACACAC
ACTTGCGCCTGAGCGCCAAGCACAGGGTTGTTGGTCCTCATATTCACGAGGTCGCTGAGAGCACGGTGGG
CTAATGTTGCCATGGGTAGCATATACTACCCAAATATCTGGATAGCATATGCTATCCTAATCTATATCTG
GGTAGCATAGGCTATCCTAATCTATATCTGGGTAGCATATGCTATCCTAATCTATATCTGGGTAGTATAT
GCTATCCTAATTTATATCTGGGTAGCATAGGCTATCCTAATCTATATCTGGGTAGCATATGCTATCCTAA
TCTATATCTGGGTAGTATATGCTATCCTAATCTGTATCCGGGTAGCATATGCTATCCTAATAGAGATTAG
GGTAGTATATGCTATCCTAATTTATATCTGGGTAGCATATACTACCCAAATATCTGGATAGCATATGCTA
TCCTAATCTATATCTGGGTAGCATATGCTATCCTAATCTATATCTGGGTAGCATAGGCTATCCTAATCTA
TATCTGGGTAGCATATGCTATCCTAATCTATATCTGGGTAGTATATGCTATCCTAATTTATATCTGGGTA
GCATAGGCTATCCTAATCTATATCTGGGTAGCATATGCTATCCTAATCTATATCTGGGTAGTATATGCTA
TCCTAATCTGTATCCGGGTAGCATATGCTATCCTCATGCATATACAGTCAGCATATGATACCCAGTAGTA
GAGTGGGAGTGCTATCCTTTGCATATGCCGCCACCTCCCAAGGGGGCGTGAATTTTCGCTGCTTGTCCTT
TTCCTGCTGGTTGCTCCCATTCTTAGGTGAATTTAAGGAGGCCAGGCTAAAGCCGTCGCATGTCTGATTG
CTCACCAGGTAAATGTCGCTAATGTTTTCCAACGCGAGAAGGTGTTGAGCGCGGAGCTGAGTGACGTGAC
AACATGGGTATGCCCAATTGCCCCATGTTGGGAGGACGAAAATGGTGACAAGACAGATGGCCAGAAATAC
ACCAACAGCACGCATGATGTCTACTGGGGATTTATTCTTTAGTGCGGGGGAATACACGGCTTTTAATACG
ATTGAGGGCGTCTCCTAACAAGTTACATCACTCCTGCCCTTCCTCACCCTCATCTCCATCACCTCCTTCA
TCTCCGTCATCTCCGTCATCACCCTCCGCGGCAGCCCCTTCCACCATAGGTGGAAACCAGGGAGGCAAAT
CTACTCCATCGTCAAAGCTGCACACAGTCACCCTGATATTGCAGGTAGGAGCGGGCTTTGTCATAACAAG
GTCCTTAATCGCATCCTTCAAAACCTCAGCAAATATATGAGTTTGTAAAAAGACCATGAAATAACAGACA
ATGGACTCCCTTAGCGGGCCAGGTTGTGGGCCGGGTCCAGGGGCCATTCCAAAGGGGAGACGACTCAATG
GTGTAAGACGACATTGTGGAATAGCAAGGGCAGTTCCTCGCCTTAGGTTGTAAAGGGAGGTCTTACTACC
TCCATATACGAACACACCGGCGACCCAAGTTCCTTCGTCGGTAGTCCTTTCTACGTGACTCCTAGCCAGG
AGAGCTCTTAAACCTTCTGCAATGTTCTCAAATTTCGGGTTGGAACCTCCTTGACCACGATGCTTTCCAA
ACCACCCTCCTTTTTTGCGCCTGCCTCCATCACCCTGACCCCGGGGTCCAGTGCTTGGGCCTTCTCCTGG
GTCATCTGCGGGGCCCTGCTCTATCGCTCCCGGGGGCACGTCAGGCTCACCATCTGGGCCACCTTCTTGG
TGGTATTCAAAATAATCGGCTTCCCCTACAGGGTGGAAAAATGGCCTTCTACCTGGAGGGGGCCTGCGCG
GTGGAGACCCGGATGATGATGACTGACTACTGGGACTCCTGGGCCTCTTTTCTCCACGTCCACGACCTCT
CCCCCTGGCTCTTTCACGACTTCCCCCCCTGGCTCTTTCACGTCCTCTACCCCGGCGGCCTCCACTACCT
CCTCGACCCCGGCCTCCACTACCTCCTCGACCCCGGCCTCCACTGCCTCCTCGACCCCGGCCTCCACCTC
CTGCTCCTGCCCCTCCTGCTCCTGCCCCTCCTCCTGCTCCTGCCCCTCCTGCCCCTCCTGCTCCTGCCCC
TCCTGCCCCTCCTGCTCCTGCCCCTCCTGCCCCTCCTGCTCCTGCCCCTCCTGCCCCTCCTCCTGCTCCT
GCCCCTCCTGCCCCTCCTCCTGCTCCTGCCCCTCCTGCCCCTCCTGCTCCTGCCCCTCCTGCCCCTCCTG
CTCCTGCCCCTCCTGCCCCTCCTGCTCCTGCCCCTCCTGCTCCTGCCCCTCCTGCTCCTGCCCCTCCTGC
TCCTGCCCCTCCTGCCCCTCCTGCCCCTCCTCCTGCTCCTGCCCCTCCTCCTCCTGCCCCTCCTGCCCCT
CCTGCCCCTCCTGCTCCTGCCCCTCCTCCTGCTCCTGCCCCTCCTGCCCCTCCTGCCCCTCCTCCTGCTC
CTGCCCCTCCTGCCCCTCCTCCTGCTCCTGCCCCTCCTCCTGCTCCTGCCCCTCCTGCCCCTCCTGCCCC
TCCTCCTGCTCCTGCCCCTCCTGCCCCTCCTCCTGCTCCTGCCCCTCCTCCTGCTCCTGCCCCTCCTGCC
CCTCCTGCCCCTCCTCCTGCTCCTGCCCCTCCTCCTGCTCCTGCCCCTCCTGCCCCTCCTGCCCCTCCTG
CCCCTCCTCCTGCTCCTGCCCCTCCTCCTGCTCCTGCCCCTCCTGCTCCTGCCCCTCCCGCTCCTGCTCC
TGCTCCTGTTCCACCGTGGGTCCCTTTGCAGCCAATGCAACTTGGACGTTTTTGGGGTCTCCGGACACCA
TCTCTATGTCTTGGCCCTGATCCTGAGCCGCCCGGGGCTCCTGGTCTTCCGCCTCCTCGTCCTCGTCCTC
TTCCCCGTCCTCGTCCATGGTTATCACCCCCTCTTCTTTGAGGTCCACTGCCGCCGGAGCCTTCTGGTCC
AGATGTGTCTCCCTTCTCTCCTAGGCCATTTCCAGGTCCTGTACCTGGCCCCTCGTCAGACATGATTCAC
ACTAAAAGAGATCAATAGACATCTTTATTAGACGACGCTCAGTGAATACAGGGAGTGCAGACTCCTGCCC
CCTCCAACAGCCCCCCCACCCTCATCCCCTTCATGGTCGCTGTCAGACAGATCCAGGTCTGAAAATTCCC
CATCCTCCGAACCATCCTCGTCCTCATCACCAATTACTCGCAGCCCGGAAAACTCCCGCTGAACATCCTC
AAGATTTGCGTCCTGAGCCTCAAGCCAGGCCTCAAATTCCTCGTCCCCCTTTTTGCTGGACGGTAGGGAT
GGGGATTCTCGGGACCCCTCCTCTTCCTCTTCAAGGTCACCAGACAGAGATGCTACTGGGGCAACGGAAG
AAAAGCTGGGTGCGGCCTGTGAGGATCAGCTTATCGATGATAAGCTGTCAAACATGAGAATTCTTGAAGA
CGAAAGGGCCTCGTGATACGCCTATTTTTATAGGTTAATGTCATGATAATAATGGTTTCTTAGACGTCAG
GTGGCACTTTTCGGGGAAATGTGCGCGGAACCCCTATTTGTTTATTTTTCTAAATACATTCAAATATGTA
TCCGCTCATGAGACAATAACCCTGATAAATGCTTCAATAATATTGAAAAAGGAAGAGTATGAGTATTCAA
CATTTCCGTGTCGCCCTTATTCCCTTTTTTGCGGCATTTTGCCTTCCTGTTTTTGCTCACCCAGAAACGC
TGGTGAAAGTAAAAGATGCTGAAGATCAGTTGGGTGCACGAGTGGGTTACATCGAACTGGATCTCAACAG
CGGTAAGATCCTTGAGAGTTTTCGCCCCGAAGAACGTTTTCCAATGATGAGCACTTTTAAAGTTCTGCTA
TGTGGCGCGGTATTATCCCGTGTTGACGCCGGGCAAGAGCAACTCGGTCGCCGCATACACTATTCTCAGA
ATGACTTGGTTGAGTACTCACCAGTCACAGAAAAGCATCTTACGGATGGCATGACAGTAAGAGAATTATG
CAGTGCTGCCATAACCATGAGTGATAACACTGCGGCCAACTTACTTCTGACAACGATCGGAGGACCGAAG
GAGCTAACCGCTTTTTTGCACAACATGGGGGATCATGTAACTCGCCTTGATCGTTGGGAACCGGAGCTGA
ATGAAGCCATACCAAACGACGAGCGTGACACCACGATGCCTGCAGCAATGGCAACAACGTTGCGCAAACT
ATTAACTGGCGAACTACTTACTCTAGCTTCCCGGCAACAATTAATAGACTGGATGGAGGCGGATAAAGTT
GCAGGACCACTTCTGCGCTCGGCCCTTCCGGCTGGCTGGTTTATTGCTGATAAATCTGGAGCCGGTGAGC
GTGGGTCTCGCGGTATCATTGCAGCACTGGGGCCAGATGGTAAGCCCTCCCGTATCGTAGTTATCTACAC
GACGGGGAGTCAGGCAACTATGGATGAACGAAATAGACAGATCGCTGAGATAGGTGCCTCACTGATTAAG
CATTGGTAACTGTCAGACCAAGTTTACTCATATATACTTTAGATTGATTTAAAACTTCATTTTTAATTTA
AAAGGATCTAGGTGAAGATCCTTTTTGATAATCTCATGACCAAAATCCCTTAACGTGAGTTTTCGTTCCA
CTGAGCGTCAGACCCCGTAGAAAAGATCAAAGGATCTTCTTGAGATCCTTTTTTTCTGCGCGTAATCTGC
TGCTTGCAAACAAAAAAACCACCGCTACCAGCGGTGGTTTGTTTGCCGGATCAAGAGCTACCAACTCTTT
TTCCGAAGGTAACTGGCTTCAGCAGAGCGCAGATACCAAATACTGTCCTTCTAGTGTAGCCGTAGTTAGG
CCACCACTTCAAGAACTCTGTAGCACCGCCTACATACCTCGCTCTGCTAATCCTGTTACCAGTGGCTGCT
GCCAGTGGCGATAAGTCGTGTCTTACCGGGTTGGACTCAAGACGATAGTTACCGGATAAGGCGCAGCGGT
CGGGCTGAACGGGGGGTTCGTGCACACAGCCCAGCTTGGAGCGAACGACCTACACCGAACTGAGATACCT
ACAGCGTGAGCTATGAGAAAGCGCCACGCTTCCCGAAGGGAGAAAGGCGGACAGGTATCCGGTAAGCGGC
AGGGTCGGAACAGGAGAGCGCACGAGGGAGCTTCCAGGGGGAAACGCCTGGTATCTTTATAGTCCTGTCG
GGTTTCGCCACCTCTGACTTGAGCGTCGATTTTTGTGATGCTCGTCAGGGGGGCGGAGCCTATGGAAAAA
CGCCAGCAACGCGGCCTTTTTACGGTTCCTGGCCTTTTGCTG
